Addgene plasmid #1525: L2944
Purpose: (Empty Backbone)
Depositing lab: Andrew Fire. Depositing organization: Carnegie Institution for Science.
Backbone
  Vector backbone: Unknown
  Backbone size (bp): 4699
  Vector type: Worm Expression
Growth in bacteria
  Bacterial resistance: Ampicillin, 100 μg/mL
  Growth temperature: 37°C
  Growth strain: DH5alpha
  Copy number: Unknown
Gene/Insert
  Gene/Insert name: None
  Tag / fusion protein: SV40NLS, gfpN, IVSR, gfpF64L, gfpS65T, IVSS, IVST, gfpC, IVSM, IVSL, unc54-204, unc545', IVSA
  Cloning method: Restriction Enzyme
Terms and licenses: Academic/Nonprofit Terms; Industry Terms: Not Available to Industry
Depositor comments: See Fire Lab Vector Kit Documentation 1997. Fire Lab Miniprep Number pPD104.53, Ligation number L2944.
How to cite: L2944 was a gift from Andrew Fire (Addgene plasmid # 1525 ; http://n2t.net/addgene:1525 ; RRID:Addgene_1525)
