[The description below was written by a language model from this plasmid's Addgene catalogue record and pLannotate feature annotations shown in this document.]
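Description:
L2944 (Fire Lab miniprep pPD104.53) is an empty-backbone C. elegans expression vector from the 1997 Fire Lab vector kit, about 4.7 kb in size. The parent backbone is recorded as unknown, but the annotated features point to a pUC-type bacterial scaffold: a high-copy ColE1/pMB1-family origin, an ampicillin resistance gene (β-lactamase) with its own promoter, and remnants of the lac region (a lacI fragment, CAP binding site, lac promoter and operator) next to a fragment of the pUC18/19 multiple cloning site. Short rop and bom fragments are also detected. The plasmid is propagated in E. coli under ampicillin selection.

No gene is inserted. The payload is a worm-adapted GFP reporter module. The listed components include an SV40 nuclear localization signal, GFP coding segments (gfpN to gfpC) carrying the F64L and S65T substitutions, which is why the annotation software calls the roughly 860 nt region EGFP, and several synthetic introns (the IVS elements), which are commonly included in these vectors to improve transgene expression in nematodes. The interruption of the coding sequence by introns probably accounts for the annotated span being longer than an uninterrupted GFP reading frame. The record also lists unc-54-derived elements (unc54-204, unc54 5'), but it does not explain their exact role or position, and the feature table does not annotate them. The short hit to aex-5 downstream of GFP may simply reflect worm genomic sequence flanking the reporter. No worm promoter driving GFP is stated, which fits a vector meant to receive user-supplied regulatory or coding sequence by restriction cloning at the polylinker, giving nuclear-localized GFP reporter fusions for examining expression patterns in transgenic worms.
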