Features (pLannotate 1.2.2; 12 found; start..end, strand, type, name):
     46..909     +  CDS            EGFP: EGFP is a basic (constitutively fluorescent) green fluorescent protein published in 1996, derived from Aequorea victoria. It is reported to be a rapidly-maturing weak dimer with moderate acid sensitivity.
   1582..1734    +  CDS            aex-5 (fragment): AEX5_CAEEL - Also known as kpc-3 From Caenorhabditis elegans.
   1862..1897    +  CDS            rop (fragment): Rop protein, which maintains plasmids at low copy number; rop
   1999..2098    +  misc_feature   bom (fragment): basis of mobility region from pBR322
   2196..2300    +  promoter       AmpR promoter: bla
   2301..3161    +  CDS            AmpR: β-lactamase; bla; confers resistance to ampicillin, carbenicillin, and related antibiotics
   3332..3920    +  rep_origin     ori: high-copy-number ColE1/pMB1/pBR322/pUC origin of replication
   4103..4195    +  CDS            lacI (fragment): lac repressor; lacI; The lac repressor binds to the lac operator to inhibit transcription in E. coli. This inhibition can be relieved by adding lactose or isopropyl-β-D-thiogalactopyranoside (IPTG).
   4208..4229    +  protein_bind   CAP binding site: CAP binding activates transcription in the presence of cAMP. E. coli catabolite activator protein
   4244..4274    +  promoter       lac promoter: promoter for the E. coli lac operon
   4282..4298    +  protein_bind   lac operator: The lac repressor binds to the lac operator to inhibit transcription in E. coli. This inhibition can be relieved by adding lactose or isopropyl-β-D-thiogalactopyranoside (IPTG). lac repressor encoded by lacI
   4335..4372    -  misc_feature   MCS (fragment): pUC18/19 multiple cloning site
>Addgene plasmid #1525 | L2944 | depositor full sequence | sequence record 135 | Author sequence
ATGACTGCTCCAAAGAAGAAGCGTAAGGTACCGGTAGAAAAAATGAGTAAAGGAGAAGAACTTTTCACTG
GAGTTGTCCCAATTCTTGTTGAATTAGATGGTGATGTTAATGGGCACAAATTTTCTGTCAGTGGAGAGGG
TGAAGGTGATGCAACATACGGAAAACTTACCCTTAAATTTATTTGCACTACTGGAAAACTACCTGTTCCA
TGGGTAAGTTTAAACATATATATACTAACTAACCCTGATTATTTAAATTTTCAGCCAACACTTGTCACTA
CTCTCACTTATGGTGTTCAATGCTTCTCGAGATACCCAGATCATATGAAACAGCATGACTTTTTCAAGAG
TGCCATGCCCGAAGGTTATGTACAGGAAAGAACTATATTTTTCAAAGATGACGGGAACTACAAGACACGT
AAGTTTAAACAGTTCGGTACTAACTAACCATACATATTTAAATTTTCAGGTGCTGAAGTCAAGTTTGAAG
GTGATACCCTTGTTAATAGAATCGAGTTAAAAGGTATTGATTTTAAAGAAGATGGAAACATTCTTGGACA
CAAATTGGAATACAACTATAACTCACACAATGTATACATCATGGCAGACAAACAAAAGAATGGAATCAAA
GTTGTAAGTTTAAACATGATTTTACTAACTAACTAATCTGATTTAAATTTTCAGAACTTCAAAATTAGAC
ACAACATTGAAGATGGAAGCGTTCAACTAGCAGACCATTATCAACAAAATACTCCAATTGGCGATGGCCC
TGTCCTTTTACCAGACAACCATTACCTGTCCACACAATCTGCCCTTTCGAAAGATCCCAACGAAAAGAGA
GACCACATGGTCCTTCTTGAGTTTGTAACAGCTGCTGGGATTACACATGGCATGGATGAACTATACAAAT
AGCATTCGTAGAATTGTAAGTTTAAACTTTCTCATACTAACTAACGCGCTCTATTTAAATTTTCAGAATT
CCAACTGAGCGCCGGTCGCTACCATTACCAACTTGTCTGGTGTCAAAAATAATAGGGGCCGCTGTCATCA
GAGTAAGTTTAAACTGAGTTCTACTAACTAACGAGTAATATTTAAATTTTCAGCATCTCGCGCCCGTGCC
TCTGACTTCTAAGTCCAATTACTCTTCAACATCCCTACATGCTCTTTCTCCCTGTGCTCCCACCCCCTAT
TTTTGTTATTATCAAAAAACTTCTCTTAATTTCTTTGTTTTTTAGCTTCTTTTAAGTCACCTCTAACAAT
GAAATTGTGTAGATTCAAAAATAGAATTAATTCGTAATAAAAAGTCGAAAAAAATTGTGCTCCCTCCCCC
CATTAATAATAATTCTATCCCAAAATCTACACAATGTTCTGTGTACACTTCTTATGTTTTTTACTTCTGA
TAAATTTTTTTGAAACATCATAGAAAAAACCGCACACAAAATACCTTATCATATGTTACGTTTCAGTTTA
TGACCGCAATTTTTATTTCTTCGCACGTCTGGGCCTCTCATGACGTCAAATCATGCTCATCGTGAAAAAG
TTTTGGAGTATTTTTGGAATTTTTCAATCAAGTGAAAGTTTATGAAATTAATTTTCCTGCTTTTGCTTTT
TGGGGTTTCCCCTATTGTTTGTCAAGATTTCGAGGACGGCGTTTTTCTTGCTAAAATCACAAGTATTGAT
GAGCACGATGCAAGAAAGATCGGAAGAAGGTTTGGGTTTGAGGCTCAGTGGAAGGTGAGTAGAAGTTGAT
AATTTGAAAGTGGAGTAGTGTCTATGGGGTTTTTGCCTTAAATGACAGAATACATTCCCAATATACCAAA
CATAACTGTTTCCTACTAGTCGGCCGTACGGGCCCTTTCGTCTCGCGCGTTTCGGTGATGACGGTGAAAA
CCTCTGACACATGCAGCTCCCGGAGACGGTCACAGCTTGTCTGTAAGCGGATGCCGGGAGCAGACAAGCC
CGTCAGGGCGCGTCAGCGGGTGTTGGCGGGTGTCGGGGCTGGCTTAACTATGCGGCATCAGAGCAGATTG
TACTGAGAGTGCACCATATGCGGTGTGAAATACCGCACAGATGCGTAAGGAGAAAATACCGCATCAGGCG
GCCTTAAGGGCCTCGTGATACGCCTATTTTTATAGGTTAATGTCATGATAATAATGGTTTCTTAGACGTC
AGGTGGCACTTTTCGGGGAAATGTGCGCGGAACCCCTATTTGTTTATTTTTCTAAATACATTCAAATATG
TATCCGCTCATGAGACAATAACCCTGATAAATGCTTCAATAATATTGAAAAAGGAAGAGTATGAGTATTC
AACATTTCCGTGTCGCCCTTATTCCCTTTTTTGCGGCATTTTGCCTTCCTGTTTTTGCTCACCCAGAAAC
GCTGGTGAAAGTAAAAGATGCTGAAGATCAGTTGGGTGCACGAGTGGGTTACATCGAACTGGATCTCAAC
AGCGGTAAGATCCTTGAGAGTTTTCGCCCCGAAGAACGTTTTCCAATGATGAGCACTTTTAAAGTTCTGC
TATGTGGCGCGGTATTATCCCGTATTGACGCCGGGCAAGAGCAACTCGGTCGCCGCATACACTATTCTCA
GAATGACTTGGTTGAGTACTCACCAGTCACAGAAAAGCATCTTACGGATGGCATGACAGTAAGAGAATTA
TGCAGTGCTGCCATAACCATGAGTGATAACACTGCGGCCAACTTACTTCTGACAACGATCGGAGGACCGA
AGGAGCTAACCGCTTTTTTGCACAACATGGGGGATCATGTAACTCGCCTTGATCGTTGGGAACCGGAGCT
GAATGAAGCCATACCAAACGACGAGCGTGACACCACGATGCCTGTAGCAATGGCAACAACGTTGCGCAAA
CTATTAACTGGCGAACTACTTACTCTAGCTTCCCGGCAACAATTAATAGACTGGATGGAGGCGGATAAAG
TTGCAGGACCACTTCTGCGCTCGGCCCTTCCGGCTGGCTGGTTTATTGCTGATAAATCTGGAGCCGGTGA
GCGTGGGTCTCGCGGTATCATTGCAGCACTGGGGCCAGATGGTAAGCCCTCCCGTATCGTAGTTATCTAC
ACGACGGGGAGTCAGGCAACTATGGATGAACGAAATAGACAGATCGCTGAGATAGGTGCCTCACTGATTA
AGCATTGGTAACTGTCAGACCAAGTTTACTCATATATACTTTAGATTGATTTAAAACTTCATTTTTAATT
TAAAAGGATCTAGGTGAAGATCCTTTTTGATAATCTCATGACCAAAATCCCTTAACGTGAGTTTTCGTTC
CACTGAGCGTCAGACCCCGTAGAAAAGATCAAAGGATCTTCTTGAGATCCTTTTTTTCTGCGCGTAATCT
GCTGCTTGCAAACAAAAAAACCACCGCTACCAGCGGTGGTTTGTTTGCCGGATCAAGAGCTACCAACTCT
TTTTCCGAAGGTAACTGGCTTCAGCAGAGCGCAGATACCAAATACTGTCCTTCTAGTGTAGCCGTAGTTA
GGCCACCACTTCAAGAACTCTGTAGCACCGCCTACATACCTCGCTCTGCTAATCCTGTTACCAGTGGCTG
CTGCCAGTGGCGATAAGTCGTGTCTTACCGGGTTGGACTCAAGACGATAGTTACCGGATAAGGCGCAGCG
GTCGGGCTGAACGGGGGGTTCGTGCACACAGCCCAGCTTGGAGCGAACGACCTACACCGAACTGAGATAC
CTACAGCGTGAGCATTGAGAAAGCGCCACGCTTCCCGAAGGGAGAAAGGCGGACAGGTATCCGGTAAGCG
GCAGGGTCGGAACAGGAGAGCGCACGAGGGAGCTTCCAGGGGGAAACGCCTGGTATCTTTATAGTCCTGT
CGGGTTTCGCCACCTCTGACTTGAGCGTCGATTTTTGTGATGCTCGTCAGGGGGGCGGAGCCTATGGAAA
AACGCCAGCAACGCGGCCTTTTTACGGTTCCTGGCCTTTTGCTGGCCTTTTGCTCACATGTTCTTTCCTG
CGTTATCCCCTGATTCTGTGGATAACCGTATTACCGCCTTTGAGTGAGCTGATACCGCTCGCCGCAGCCG
AACGACCGAGCGCAGCGAGTCAGTGAGCGAGGAAGCGGAAGAGCGCCCAATACGCAAACCGCCTCTCCCC
GCGCGTTGGCCGATTCATTAATGCAGCTGGCACGACAGGTTTCCCGACTGGAAAGCGGGCAGTGAGCGCA
ACGCAATTAATGTGAGTTAGCTCACTCATTAGGCACCCCAGGCTTTACACTTTATGCTTCCGGCTCGTAT
GTTGTGTGGAATTGTGAGCGGATAACAATTTCACACAGGAAACAGCTATGACCATGATTACGCCAAGCTT
GCATGCCTGCAGGTCGACTCTAGAGGATCCCCAATTCTTGAGACTTCCACTATCTTCTCTGGCACCCTCC
ACTACGCGTAGGCGTCTCTCGCTTCGTGTATTCCCGGGAAGCCGGGTTCCCGTCTCTCCCGCCGCTGCCG
CTGCCGCACACAGCTTTACACCTCGTAGAATCCCCAAAGAGGGGCGTGGCTTGCGGGTGCCAACATCCTC
CTGCCGAGGAAGAAGCAGGCACTCATCACTCGCATCATCAACCTCGGGATTGGCCAAAGGACCCAAAGGT
ATGTTTCGAATGATACTAACATAACATAGAACATTTTCAGGAGGACCCTTGGAGGGTACCGAGCTCAGAA
AAA
