>Addgene plasmid #1525 | L2944 | addgene partial sequence | sequence record 16665 | 1525_m13reverse
GNGCTGCGGTCGACTCTAGAGGATCCCCAATTCTTGAGACTTCCACTATCTTCTCTGGCACCCTCCACTA
CGCGTAGGCGTCTCTCGCTTCGTGTATTCCCGGGAAGCCGGGTTCCCGTCTCTCCCGCCGCTGCCGCTGC
CGCACACAGCTTTACACCTCGTAGAATCCCCAAAGAGGGGCGTGGCTTGCGGGTGCCAACATCCTCCTGC
CGAGGAAGAAGCAGGCACTCATCACTCGCATCATCAACCTCGGGATTGGCCAAAGGACCCAAAGGTATGT
TTCGAATGATACTAACATAACATAGAACATTTTCAGGAGGACCCTTGGAGGGTACCGAGCTCAGAAAAAA
TGACTGCTCCAAAGAAGAAGCGTAAGGTACCGGTAGAAAAAATGAGTAAAGGAGAAGAACTTTTCACTGG
AGTTGTCCCAATTCTTGTTGAATTAGATGGTGATGTTAATGGGCACAAATTTTCTGTCAGTGGAGAGGGT
GAAGGTGATGCAACATACGGAAAACTTACCCTTAAATTTATTTGCACTACTGGAAAACTACCTGTTCCAT
GGGTAAGTTTAAACATATATATACTAACTAACCCTGATTATTTAAATTTTCAGCCAACACTTGTCACTAC
TCTCACTTATGGTGTTCAATGCTTCTCGAGATACCCAGATCATATGAAACAGCATGACTTTTTCAAGAGT
GCCATGCCCGAAGGTTATGTACAGGAAAGAACTATATTTTTCAAAGATGACGGGAACTACAAGACACGTA
AGTTTAAACAGTTCGGTACTAACTAACCATACATATTTAAATTTTCAGGTGCTGAAGTCAAGTTTGAAGG
TGATACCCTTGTTAATAGAATCGAGTTAAAAGGTATTGATTTTAAAGAAGATGGAAACATTCTTGGACAC
AAATTGGAAATACAACTATAACTCACACAATGTATACATCATGGGCAGAACAAACAAAAGAATGGAATCN
AAGTTGTAAGTTTAAACATGATTTTACTAACTAACTAATCTGAATTTAAATTTTCANAACTTCAAATTAG
ACNCAACATNGAAGATGGAGCGTTCACTAGCAAACCTTTTTCACAAAATACTCCATTGGGGANGGCCTGT
CNTTTNCCAAANACCATTACTGTCCNNCAATCNNCCNTTCAAAAATCCCACGAAAAAANAACNNCTGGNC
CTNTTGATTTGAAACCCGCNGGNATACCNNGGCNGGAGAATNACAAAACNTCGGNAATTGGAGTTAACTT
CCNANAACNACCCCCTNTTAATTTTAATNCCGGANGCGGGCNNCANNANTTGNGGGGAAAAAAGGGCCNG
TCCCAAAATTAGGCTCCCCAANAAATNTTTCCNCNCCGGCGAAAAAAATNAAANAANTTTCCGCCCCCTT
TAAANCTTTTTTTTTNCCNNANGNAAAAA
